Addgene plasmid #180605: pJJGL001
Purpose: Plasmid expressing E. coli codon optimized His-MBP-TEV-DpbCasX
Depositing lab: Jennifer Doudna. Depositing organization: University of California, Berkeley. Publication: Chimeric CRISPR-CasX enzymes and guide RNAs for improved genome editing activity. Tsuchida CA, Zhang S, Doost MS, Zhao Y, Wang J, O'Brien E, Fang H, Li CP, Li D, Hai ZY, Chuck J, Brotzmann J, Vartoumian A, Burstein D, Chen XW, Nogales E, Doudna JA, Liu JG. Mol Cell. 2022 Mar 17;82(6):1199-1209.e6. doi: 10.1016/j.molcel.2022.02.002. Epub 2022 Feb 25. PubMed 35219382.
Backbone
  Vector backbone: Custom
  Backbone size w/o insert (bp): 4745
  Total vector size (bp): 8927
  Vector type: Bacterial Expression, CRISPR
Growth in bacteria
  Bacterial resistance: Ampicillin, 100 μg/mL
  Growth temperature: 37°C
  Growth strain: DH5alpha
  Copy number: Unknown
Gene/Insert
  Gene/Insert name: DpbCasX
  Promoter: T7
  Tag / fusion protein: 10x His (N terminal on insert); MBP (N terminal on insert)
  Cloning method: Gibson Cloning
  Sequencing primers: 5′ CTGCAGGACTCGAGTTCTAG
Terms and licenses: Academic/Nonprofit Terms; Industry Terms: Not Available to Industry
How to cite: pJJGL001 was a gift from Jennifer Doudna (Addgene plasmid # 180605 ; http://n2t.net/addgene:180605 ; RRID:Addgene_180605)
