[The description below was written by a language model from this plasmid's Addgene catalogue record and pLannotate feature annotations shown in this document.]
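Description:
pJJGL001 is an 8,927 bp bacterial expression plasmid for producing recombinant DpbCasX, an RNA-guided CRISPR nuclease, from a coding sequence codon-optimized for E. coli. The backbone is recorded only as custom, but the annotated elements indicate a pBR322/pET-like origin. These include a ColE1/pMB1-family origin of replication, the bom mobilization region, the rop gene that restrains copy number, and an AmpR (β-lactamase) cassette with its own promoter for ampicillin selection. Two fragments of the tetracycline efflux gene, plus the tet promoter, flank the expression cassette. They appear to be remnants of a tetracycline resistance gene interrupted by the cassette, so tetracycline resistance is not expected to be functional. The catalogue lists the copy number as unknown.

Expression is driven by a T7 promoter followed by the phage T7 gene 10 ribosome binding site, so transcription requires a host that supplies T7 RNA polymerase. The open reading frame begins with a 10xHis affinity tag, followed by a cytosolic form of maltose binding protein that lacks its signal sequence, and then a TEV protease recognition site. The DpbCasX coding sequence is not itself annotated in the feature table, but it presumably occupies the roughly 3 kb gap between the TEV site and the T7 terminator. A short match to a T7 gene 10B-derived sequence just upstream of the terminator is probably residual vector sequence.

This design allows nickel-affinity capture through the His tag. MBP can aid solubility, and TEV cleavage removes both N-terminal tags to release CasX. The purified protein suits in vitro biochemical or structural work and the assembly of ribonucleoprotein complexes with guide RNA. No guide RNA cassette is annotated on this plasmid.
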