Features (pLannotate 1.2.2; 16 found; start..end, strand, type, name):
    137..517     +  CDS            YPB1_ECOLX: Protein predicted: Swiss-Prot protein existence level 4. From Escherichia coli.
    759..1659    -  CDS            TcR (fragment): tetracycline efflux protein; tet; confers resistance to tetracycline
   1681..1699    +  promoter       T7 promoter: promoter for bacteriophage T7 RNA polymerase
   1788..1810    +  RBS            RBS: efficient ribosome binding site from bacteriophage T7 gene 10 (Olins and Rangwala, 1989)
   1830..1859    +  CDS            10xHis: 10xHis affinity tag
   1869..2969    +  CDS            MBP: maltose binding protein from E. coli; malE (mutated); This version of the gene does not encode a signal sequence, so MBP will remain in the cytosol.
   3024..3040    +  CDS            TEV site (fragment): tobacco etch virus (TEV) protease recognition and cleavage site
   6094..6143    +  CDS            SET1 (fragment): solubility-enhancement tag derived from T7 phage gene 10B
   6151..6198    +  terminator     T7 terminator: transcription terminator for bacteriophage T7 RNA polymerase
   6224..6516    -  CDS            TcR (fragment): tetracycline efflux protein; tet; confers resistance to tetracycline
   6564..6592    -  promoter       tet promoter: E. coli promoter for tetracycline efflux protein gene
   6705..6809    +  promoter       AmpR promoter: bla
   6810..7670    +  CDS            AmpR: β-lactamase; bla; confers resistance to ampicillin, carbenicillin, and related antibiotics
   7841..8429    +  rep_origin     ori: high-copy-number ColE1/pMB1/pBR322/pUC origin of replication
   8615..8754    -  misc_feature   bom: basis of mobility region from pBR322
   8856..120     -  CDS            rop (across the origin): Rop protein, which maintains plasmids at low copy number; rop
>Addgene plasmid #180605 | pJJGL001 | addgene full sequence | sequence record 359724 | Addgene NGS Result
CGATTCACAGATGTCTGCCTGTTCATCCGCGTCCAGCTCGTTGAGTTTCTCCAGAAGCGTTAATGTCTGG
CTTCTGATAAAGCGGGCCATGTTAAGGGCGGTTTTTTCCTGTTTGGTCACTGATGCCTCCGTGTAAGGGG
GATTTCTGTTCATGGGGGTAATGATACCGATGAAACGAGAGAGGATGCTCACGATACGGGTTACTGATGA
TGAACATGCCCGGTTACTGGAACGTTGTGAGGGTAAACAACTGGCGGTATGGATGCGGCGGGACCAGAGA
AAAATCACTCAGGGTCAATGCCAGCGCTTCGTTAATACAGATGTAGGTGTTCCACAGGGTAGCCAGCAGC
ATCCTGCGATGCAGATCCGGAACATAATGGTGCAGGGCGCTGACTTCCGCGTTTCCAGACTTTACGAAAC
ACGGAAACCGAAGACCATTCATGTTGTTGCTCAGGTCGCAGACGTTTTGCAGCAGCAGTCGCTTCACGTT
CGCTCGCGTATCGGTGATTCATTCTGCTAACCAGTAAGGCAACCCCGCCAGCCTAGCCGGGTCCTCAACG
ACAGGAGCACGATCATGCGCACCCGTGGCCAGGACCCAACGCTGCCCGAGATGCGCCGCGTGCGGCTGCT
GGAGATGGCGGACGCGATGGATATGTTCTGCCAAGGGTTGGTTTGCGCATTCACAGTTCTCCGCAAGAAT
TGATTGGCTCCAATTCTTGGAGTGGTGAATCCGTTAGCGAGGTGCCGCCGGCTTCCATTCAGGTCGAGGT
GGCCCGGCTCCATGCACCGCGACGCAACGCGGGGAGGCAGACAAGGTATAGGGCGGCGCCTACAATCCAT
GCCAACCCGTTCCATGTGCTCGCCGAGGCGGCATAAATCGCCGTGACGATCAGCGGTCCAATGATCGAAG
TTAGGCTGGTAAGAGCCGCGAGCGATCCTTGAAGCTGTCCCTGATGGTCGTCATCTACCTGCCTGGACAG
CATGGCCTGCAACGCGGGCATCCCGATGCCGCCGGAAGCGAGAAGAATCATAATGGGGAAGGCCATCCAG
CCTCGCGTCGCGAACGCCAGCAAGACGTAGCCCAGCGCGTCGGCCGCCATGCCGGCGATAATGGCCTGCT
TCTCGCCGAAACGTTTGGTGGCGGGACCAGTGACGAAGGCTTGAGCGAGGGCGTGCAAGATTCCGAATAC
CGCAAGCGACAGGCCGATCATCGTCGCGCTCCAGCGAAAGCGGTCCTCGCCGAAAATGACCCAGAGCGCT
GCCGGCACCTGTCCTACGAGTTGCATGATAAAGAAGACAGTCATAAGTGCGGCGACGATAGTCATGCCCC
GCGCCCACCGGAAGGAGCTGACTGGGTTGAAGGCTCTCAAGGGCATCGGTCGACGCTCTCCCTTATGCGA
CTCCTGCATTAGGAAGCAGCCCAGTAGTAGGTTGAGGCCGTTGAGCACCGCCGCCGCAAGGAATGGTGCA
TGCAAGGAGATGGCGCCCAACAGTCCCCCGGCCACGGGGCCTGCCACCATACCCACGCCGAAACAAGCGC
TCATGAGCCCGAAGTGGCGAGCCCGATCTTCCCCATCGGTGATGTCGGCGATATAGGCGCCAGCAACCGC
ACCTGTGGCGCCGGTGATGCCGGCCACGATGCGTCCGGCGTAGAGGATCGAGATCTCGATCCCGCGAAAT
TAATACGACTCACTATAGGGAGACCACAACGGTTTCCCTCTAGTGCCGGCTCCGGAGAGCTCTTTAATTA
AGCGGCCGCCCTGCAGGACTCGAGTTCTAGAAATAATTTTGTTTAACTTTAAGAAGGAGATATACATATG
AAATCTTCTCACCATCACCATCACCATCACCATCACCATGGTTCTTCTATGAAAATCGAAGAAGGTAAAC
TGGTAATCTGGATTAACGGCGATAAAGGCTATAACGGTCTCGCTGAAGTCGGTAAGAAATTCGAGAAAGA
TACCGGAATTAAAGTCACCGTTGAGCATCCGGATAAACTGGAAGAGAAATTCCCACAGGTTGCGGCAACT
GGCGATGGCCCTGACATTATCTTCTGGGCACACGACCGCTTTGGTGGCTACGCTCAATCTGGCCTGTTGG
CTGAAATCACCCCGGACAAAGCGTTCCAGGACAAGCTGTATCCGTTTACCTGGGATGCCGTACGTTACAA
CGGCAAGCTGATTGCTTACCCGATCGCTGTTGAAGCGTTATCGCTGATTTATAACAAAGATCTGCTGCCG
AACCCGCCAAAAACCTGGGAAGAGATCCCGGCGCTGGATAAAGAACTGAAAGCGAAAGGTAAGAGCGCGC
TGATGTTCAACCTGCAAGAACCGTACTTCACCTGGCCGCTGATTGCTGCTGACGGGGGTTATGCGTTCAA
GTATGAAAACGGCAAGTACGACATTAAAGACGTGGGCGTGGATAACGCTGGCGCGAAAGCGGGTCTGACC
TTCCTGGTTGACCTGATTAAAAACAAACACATGAATGCAGACACCGATTACTCCATCGCAGAAGCTGCCT
TTAATAAAGGCGAAACAGCGATGACCATCAACGGCCCGTGGGCATGGTCCAACATCGACACCAGCAAAGT
GAATTATGGTGTAACGGTACTGCCGACCTTCAAGGGTCAACCATCCAAACCGTTCGTTGGCGTGCTGAGC
GCAGGTATTAACGCCGCCAGTCCGAACAAAGAGCTGGCAAAAGAGTTCCTCGAAAACTATCTGCTGACTG
ATGAAGGTCTGGAAGCGGTTAATAAAGACAAACCGCTGGGTGCCGTAGCGCTGAAGTCTTACGAGGAAGA
GTTGGCGAAAGATCCACGTATTGCCGCCACTATGGAAAACGCCCAGAAAGGTGAAATCATGCCGAACATC
CCGCAGATGTCCGCTTTCTGGTATGCCGTGCGTACTGCGGTGATCAACGCCGCCAGCGGTCGTCAGACTG
TCGATGAAGCCCTGAAAGACGCGCAGACTAATTCGAGCTCGAACAACAACAACAATAACAATAACAACAA
CCTCGGGATCGAGGAAAACCTGTACTTCCAATCCAATGCAATGGAGAAGCGTATTAACAAGATTCGTAAG
AAGTTATCGGCTGATAATGCCACAAAACCTGTAAGCCGCTCAGGACCTATGAAAACGCTTTTAGTTCGTG
TTATGACAGATGATCTGAAAAAACGTCTTGAGAAGCGTCGTAAAAAGCCGGAGGTCATGCCTCAAGTCAT
TTCGAATAATGCCGCCAATAATTTACGTATGCTTCTTGATGACTATACAAAGATGAAAGAAGCAATCCTG
CAAGTCTACTGGCAAGAGTTCAAAGATGATCATGTAGGTTTGATGTGTAAGTTTGCACAGCCCGCTAGTA
AAAAGATCGACCAAAACAAGTTAAAGCCAGAGATGGACGAGAAAGGGAATCTTACCACTGCCGGGTTCGC
TTGCTCTCAATGCGGCCAACCGCTGTTCGTATATAAGCTGGAGCAAGTTTCAGAAAAGGGTAAGGCATAC
ACAAATTATTTCGGACGTTGCAACGTCGCTGAGCACGAGAAGCTTATTCTTTTAGCCCAGCTGAAACCAG
AGAAGGACTCTGATGAAGCGGTTACCTACTCCTTGGGAAAGTTCGGACAGCGCGCTCTTGACTTTTATTC
CATCCACGTGACAAAGGAAAGTACACACCCCGTCAAACCACTGGCCCAAATTGCAGGGAACCGCTACGCG
AGCGGGCCAGTGGGAAAAGCATTGTCAGACGCTTGTATGGGCACGATTGCTTCCTTTCTTAGTAAATACC
AGGATATTATCATTGAACATCAAAAGGTAGTTAAGGGGAACCAGAAGCGTCTGGAAAGCTTACGTGAACT
TGCAGGGAAAGAGAACCTTGAGTACCCATCGGTCACATTGCCTCCGCAGCCGCACACAAAGGAGGGTGTC
GATGCTTATAACGAGGTGATTGCACGCGTACGCATGTGGGTAAATTTGAATCTGTGGCAGAAGTTGAAAC
TGTCGCGTGATGACGCCAAACCTCTTTTACGCCTGAAGGGCTTCCCCTCATTTCCAGTCGTAGAGCGCCG
TGAAAATGAAGTAGACTGGTGGAATACTATCAACGAAGTAAAAAAGCTGATTGACGCGAAGCGCGACATG
GGACGCGTGTTTTGGAGCGGCGTTACTGCTGAAAAGCGCAACACCATCCTTGAAGGATACAACTATTTAC
CCAACGAGAACGATCATAAAAAGCGCGAGGGCAGTTTAGAGAATCCGAAGAAGCCGGCCAAACGTCAGTT
TGGCGACCTTTTATTATACCTGGAAAAGAAATATGCGGGTGACTGGGGCAAAGTGTTCGATGAAGCCTGG
GAGCGCATTGACAAGAAAATCGCTGGTCTGACGTCGCACATTGAGCGCGAGGAAGCTCGTAACGCAGAAG
ACGCCCAATCCAAAGCGGTCCTGACAGACTGGCTGCGCGCTAAGGCGTCCTTTGTTCTTGAGCGTTTAAA
AGAGATGGACGAAAAGGAATTCTATGCCTGTGAGATTCAATTACAAAAGTGGTATGGTGACTTACGCGGG
AACCCCTTTGCTGTAGAGGCTGAGAATCGTGTAGTGGACATTTCAGGTTTCAGCATCGGATCGGATGGAC
ATTCTATCCAATATCGTAACCTTCTTGCATGGAAATATTTGGAGAATGGTAAGCGCGAGTTCTATCTGCT
TATGAACTACGGGAAAAAAGGACGTATTCGCTTCACCGATGGTACAGACATTAAAAAAAGTGGCAAATGG
CAAGGGTTGTTATATGGGGGTGGCAAAGCAAAGGTTATCGATTTAACGTTTGATCCCGATGATGAGCAGC
TGATTATCTTGCCTTTAGCTTTCGGAACCCGCCAGGGCCGTGAATTTATCTGGAACGACTTGCTTTCTCT
TGAGACAGGACTTATCAAACTTGCGAATGGACGCGTGATCGAAAAGACTATTTACAATAAAAAGATCGGT
CGCGATGAGCCGGCCCTGTTTGTCGCCTTAACATTCGAGCGTCGCGAAGTTGTTGATCCGTCAAATATCA
AGCCGGTAAACTTAATCGGGGTCGATCGTGGTGAAAATATCCCGGCAGTAATCGCTCTTACAGACCCAGA
AGGCTGCCCCTTACCCGAGTTCAAGGACTCATCCGGCGGTCCAACAGACATCCTTCGCATTGGCGAAGGA
TATAAAGAGAAACAGCGTGCAATCCAGGCAGCAAAAGAAGTGGAACAACGTCGCGCCGGAGGCTACAGCC
GCAAATTTGCGTCAAAATCGCGTAACTTGGCAGATGATATGGTCCGCAACAGCGCCCGTGATTTGTTTTA
CCACGCGGTGACACATGACGCTGTTTTAGTTTTTGAGAACTTGTCACGTGGGTTCGGACGTCAGGGAAAA
CGCACCTTCATGACTGAGCGCCAATACACAAAAATGGAAGACTGGTTGACGGCTAAACTGGCTTACGAGG
GGCTTACTAGTAAAACGTATTTGTCGAAAACTCTTGCTCAGTACACCTCTAAAACTTGTTCTAACTGCGG
GTTCACGATTACCACAGCGGACTACGATGGCATGCTGGTACGCCTTAAAAAGACGAGCGACGGGTGGGCA
ACGACATTGAACAATAAAGAACTTAAGGCCGAGGGACAAATCACCTACTATAATCGTTATAAGCGCCAGA
CGGTAGAAAAAGAGTTAAGCGCCGAACTTGACCGCCTGAGCGAGGAGAGTGGGAACAACGACATTTCAAA
ATGGACTAAGGGGCGCCGTGACGAGGCTTTGTTTTTGCTGAAGAAACGTTTCTCCCATCGTCCCGTACAA
GAGCAGTTCGTTTGCTTAGATTGTGGCCATGAAGTTCATGCTGATGAACAGGCTGCTTTAAATATCGCGC
GTTCCTGGTTGTTTCTTAATAGTAACTCAACTGAGTTCAAATCATATAAGTCAGGGAAACAGCCGTTTGT
GGGAGCATGGCAGGCTTTTTATAAACGCCGCCTGAAGGAGGTCTGGAAGCCGAATGCTTGATAACATTGG
AAGTGGATAACGGATCCGCGATCGCGGCGCGCCACCTGGTGGCCGGCCGGTACCACGCGTGCGCGCTGAT
CCGGCTGCTAACAAAGCCCGAAAGGAAGCTGAGTTGGCTGCTGCCACCGCTGAGCAATAACTAGCATAAC
CCCTTGGGGCCTCTAAACGGGTCTTGAGGGGTTTTTTGCTGAAAGGAGGAACTATATCCGGATATCCACA
GGACGGGTGTGGTCGCCATGATCGCGTAGTCGATAGTGGCTCCAAGTAGCGAAGCGAGCAGGACTGGGCG
GCGGCCAAAGCGGTCGGACAGTGCTCCGAGAACGGGTGCGCATAGAAATTGCATCAACGCATATAGCGCT
AGCAGCACGCCATAGTGACTGGCGATGCTGTCGGAATGGACGATATCCCGCAAGAGGCCCGGCAGTACCG
GCATAACCAAGCCTATGCCTACAGCATCCAGGGTGACGGTGCCGAGGATGACGATGAGCGCATTGTTAGA
TTTCATACACGGTGCCTGACTGCGTTAGCAATTTAACTGTGATAAACTACCGCATTAAAGCTTATCGATG
ATAAGCTGTCAAACATGAGAATTCTTGAAGACGAAAGGGCCTCGTGATACGCCTATTTTTATAGGTTAAT
GTCATGATAATAATGGTTTCTTAGACGTCAGGTGGCACTTTTCGGGGAAATGTGCGCGGAACCCCTATTT
GTTTATTTTTCTAAATACATTCAAATATGTATCCGCTCATGAGACAATAACCCTGATAAATGCTTCAATA
ACATTGAAAAAGGAAGAGTATGAGTATTCAACATTTCCGTGTCGCCCTTATTCCCTTTTTTGCGGCATTT
TGCCTTCCTGTTTTTGCTCACCCAGAAACGCTGGTGAAAGTAAAAGATGCTGAAGATCAGTTGGGTGCAC
GAGTGGGTTACATCGAACTGGATCTCAACAGCGGTAAGATCCTTGAGAGTTTTCGCCCCGAAGAACGTTT
TCCAATGATGAGCACTTTTAAAGTTCTGCTATGTGGCGCGGTATTATCCCGTGTTGACGCCGGGCAAGAG
CAACTCGGTCGCCGCATACACTATTCTCAGAATGACTTGGTTGAGTACTCACCAGTCACAGAAAAGCATC
TTACGGATGGCATGACAGTAAGAGAATTATGCAGTGCTGCCATAACCATGAGTGATAACACTGCGGCCAA
CTTACTTCTGACAACGATCGGAGGACCGAAGGAGCTAACCGCTTTTTTGCACAACATGGGGGATCATGTA
ACTCGCCTTGATCGTTGGGAACCGGAGCTGAATGAAGCCATACCAAACGACGAGCGTGACACCACGATGC
CTGCAGCAATGGCAACAACGTTGCGCAAACTATTAACTGGCGAACTACTTACTCTAGCTTCCCGGCAACA
ATTAATAGACTGGATGGAGGCGGATAAAGTTGCAGGACCACTTCTGCGCTCGGCCCTTCCGGCTGGCTGG
TTTATTGCTGATAAATCTGGAGCCGGTGAGCGTGGGTCTCGCGGTATCATTGCAGCACTGGGGCCAGATG
GTAAGCCCTCCCGTATCGTAGTTATCTACACGACGGGGAGTCAGGCAACTATGGATGAACGAAATAGACA
GATCGCTGAGATAGGTGCCTCACTGATTAAGCATTGGTAACTGTCAGACCAAGTTTACTCATATATACTT
TAGATTGATTTAAAACTTCATTTTTAATTTAAAAGGATCTAGGTGAAGATCCTTTTTGATAATCTCATGA
CCAAAATCCCTTAACGTGAGTTTTCGTTCCACTGAGCGTCAGACCCCGTAGAAAAGATCAAAGGATCTTC
TTGAGATCCTTTTTTTCTGCGCGTAATCTGCTGCTTGCAAACAAAAAAACCACCGCTACCAGCGGTGGTT
TGTTTGCCGGATCAAGAGCTACCAACTCTTTTTCCGAAGGTAACTGGCTTCAGCAGAGCGCAGATACCAA
ATACTGTCCTTCTAGTGTAGCCGTAGTTAGGCCACCACTTCAAGAACTCTGTAGCACCGCCTACATACCT
CGCTCTGCTAATCCTGTTACCAGTGGCTGCTGCCAGTGGCGATAAGTCGTGTCTTACCGGGTTGGACTCA
AGACGATAGTTACCGGATAAGGCGCAGCGGTCGGGCTGAACGGGGGGTTCGTGCACACAGCCCAGCTTGG
AGCGAACGACCTACACCGAACTGAGATACCTACAGCGTGAGCTATGAGAAAGCGCCACGCTTCCCGAAGG
GAGAAAGGCGGACAGGTATCCGGTAAGCGGCAGGGTCGGAACAGGAGAGCGCACGAGGGAGCTTCCAGGG
GGAAACGCCTGGTATCTTTATAGTCCTGTCGGGTTTCGCCACCTCTGACTTGAGCGTCGATTTTTGTGAT
GCTCGTCAGGGGGGCGGAGCCTATGGAAAAACGCCAGCAACGCGGCCTTTTTACGGTTCCTGGCCTTTTG
CTGGCCTTTTGCTCACATGTTCTTTCCTGCGTTATCCCCTGATTCTGTGGATAACCGTATTACCGCCTTT
GAGTGAGCTGATACCGCTCGCCGCAGCCGAACGACCGAGCGCAGCGAGTCAGTGAGCGAGGAAGCGGAAG
AGCGCCTGATGCGGTATTTTCTCCTTACGCATCTGTGCGGTATTTCACACCGCAATGGTGCACTCTCAGT
ACAATCTGCTCTGATGCCGCATAGTTAAGCCAGTATACACTCCGCTATCGCTACGTGACTGGGTCATGGC
TGCGCCCCGACACCCGCCAACACCCGCTGACGCGCCCTGACGGGCTTGTCTGCTCCCGGCATCCGCTTAC
AGACAAGCTGTGACCGTCTCCGGGAGCTGCATGTGTCAGAGGTTTTCACCGTCATCACCGAAACGCGCGA
GGCAGCTGCGGTAAAGCTCATCAGCGTGGTCGTGAAG
